>Addgene plasmid #212662 | CamKII-mito4x- GCaMP6f-IRES2-rat-Letm1-ΔEFhand | addgene full sequence | sequence record 429262 | Addgene NGS Result
GCTAGCACCGCCATGAGCGTGCTGACACCTCTGCTGCTGAGAGGCCTGACAGGCTCTGCTAGAAGGCTGC
CTGTGCCTAGAGCCAAGATCCACTCTCTGGGCGACCCTATGTCTGTGCTGACTCCACTGCTCCTGCGGGG
ACTGACTGGATCTGCTCGTAGACTGCCAGTGCCACGGGCTAAGATTCACAGCCTGGGCGATCCAATGAGT
GTGCTTACCCCACTCCTGCTCAGAGGACTGACCGGAAGTGCTAGACGCCTGCCAGTTCCAAGGGCCAAAA
TCCATAGTCTGGGAGATCCCATGTCCGTGTTGACACCCCTCTTGCTGAGGGGACTTACCGGCTCAGCTCG
GAGACTCCCTGTTCCAAGAGCAAAGATTCATTCCCTCGGCGACCCAAGGTCTGGCAGCGCTAAAGACCCT
ACCATGGGTAGCCACCACCACCATCACCACGGCATGGCTTCTATGACAGGCGGCCAGCAGATGGGCCGCG
ACCTGTACGATGACGACGATAAGGACCTGGCCACAATGGTGGACAGCAGCAGGCGGAAGTGGAACAAGAC
AGGCCACGCCGTTAGAGCCATCGGCAGACTGTCTAGCCTGGAAAACGTGTACATCAAGGCCGACAAGCAG
AAGAACGGCATCAAGGCTAACTTCAAGATCCGGCACAACATCGAGGACGGCGGAGTGCAGCTGGCTTACC
ACTACCAGCAGAACACCCCTATCGGCGACGGACCAGTTCTGCTGCCTGACAACCACTACCTGAGCGTGCA
GAGCAAGCTGAGCAAGGACCCCAACGAGAAGAGGGACCACATGGTGCTGCTGGAATTTGTGACCGCCGCT
GGCATCACACTCGGCATGGACGAACTGTACAAAGGCGGCACAGGCGGCTCTATGGTGTCCAAGGGCGAAG
AACTGTTCACCGGCGTGGTGCCCATTCTGGTGGAACTGGATGGGGATGTGAACGGCCACAAGTTCAGCGT
CAGCGGAGAAGGCGAAGGCGACGCCACATACGGAAAGCTGACCCTGAAGTTCATCTGCACCACCGGCAAA
CTGCCCGTGCCTTGGCCTACACTGGTCACCACACTGACATACGGCGTGCAGTGCTTCAGCAGATACCCCG
ACCATATGAAGCAGCACGACTTCTTCAAGAGCGCCATGCCTGAGGGCTACATCCAAGAGAGAACCATCTT
CTTTAAGGACGACGGCAACTACAAGACCAGGGCCGAAGTGAAGTTCGAGGGCGACACCCTGGTCAACAGA
ATCGAGCTGAAGGGCATCGACTTCAAAGAGGACGGCAACATCCTGGGCCACAAGCTGGAGTACAACCTGC
CTGACCAGCTGACCGAGGAACAGATCGCCGAGTTCAAAGAAGAGTTCAGCCTGTTCGACAAGGACGGCGA
CGGCACAATCACCACCAAAGAACTGGGCACCGTGATGAGAAGCCTGGGACAGAACCCTACAGAGGCCGAG
CTGCAGGACATGATCAACGAGGTTGACGCTGATGGCGACGGAACTATCGACTTCCCCGAGTTCCTGACCA
TGATGGCCAGAAAGATGAAGTACAGGGACACAGAGGAAGAGATCCGCGAGGCCTTCGGCGTGTTCGATAA
GGATGGAAACGGCTACATCTCTGCCGCTGAGCTGAGACACGTGATGACCAACCTGGGCGAGAAGCTGACA
GACGAAGAGGTGGACGAGATGATCAGAGAGGCCGACATTGACGGCGACGGGCAAGTGAACTACGAAGAGT
TTGTCCAGATGATGACCGCCAAGTGAGCGGCCGCGGGGGCCCGTTTGGGCATGCTCGAAGATCCGCCCCT
CTCCCTCCCCCCCCCCTAACGTTACTGGCCGAAGCCGCTTGGAATAAGGCCGGTGTGCGTTTGTCTATAT
GTTATTTTCCACCATATTGCCGTCTTTTGGCAATGTGAGGGCCCGGAAACCTGGCCCTGTCTTCTTGACG
AGCATTCCTAGGGGTCTTTCCCCTCTCGCCAAAGGAATGCAAGGTCTGTTGAATGTCGTGAAGGAAGCAG
TTCCTCTGGAAGCTTCTTGAAGACAAACAACGTCTGTAGCGACCCTTTGCAGGCAGCGGAACCCCCCACC
TGGCGACAGGTGCCTCTGCGGCCAAAAGCCACGTGTATAAGATACACCTGCAAAGGCGGCACAACCCCAG
TGCCACGTTGTGAGTTGGATAGTTGTGGAAAGAGTCAAATGGCTCTCCTCAAGCGTATTCAACAAGGGGC
TGAAGGATGCCCAGAAGGTACCCCATTGTATGGGATCTGATCTGGGGCCTCGGTGCACATGCTTTACATG
TGTTTAGTCGAGGTTAAAAAAACGTCTAGGCCCCCCGAACCACGGGGACGTGGTTTTCCTTTGAAAAACA
CGATGATAATATGGCCACAACCGGATCCGCCACCATGGCGAGCATCCTGCTGAGAAGCTGTAGAGGCAGA
GGCCCTGCCAGACTGGCTTCTCCTAGAGCTGCTTCCCCTAGAGGCAGCCTGAGAGACAGAGCCTGTCTGA
GCTGTACCAGAACCGTGGGCCTGACCTCTCACGAGTCTGTGCTGAGCAGATGCTGCACCCCTGCTAACCC
CGTGTACCTGTACTTCAAGAGCGAGCCCCTGAGCTGCTGGACACAGAGGCCTGAATGTCAAGGCACAGTG
GCCAGAGCCGCTTGGACTCCTGCTTCTGCTAGACTGGTGGTCACAGGCCCTCAGTACCTGCCTGTTAGAG
GCTGGCACAGCTCTAGCCCTCTGGGCGAAGATAGCATGATCGAGAAGTCCCTGAAGTCTCTGAAGGACAA
GAACAAGAAGCTGGAAGAAGGCGGCCCTGTCTACAGCCCTCCTGCTCAGGTGGTGGTCAAGAAAAGCCTG
GGCCAGAAGATCCTGGACGAGCTGAAGCACTACTACCACGGCTTCAGGCTGCTGTGGATCGACACAAAGA
TCGCCGCCAGAATGCTGTGGCGCATCCTGAACGGACACACCCTGACCAGAAGAGAGAGGCGGCAGTTCCT
GAGAATCTGCGCCGACCTGTTCAGGCTGGTGCCCTTCCTGGTGTTTGTGGTGGTGCCTTTCATGGAATTT
CTGCTGCCCGTGGTCGTGAAGCTGTTCCCCAACATGCTGCCCAGCACCTTCGAGACACAGAGCATCAAAG
AGGAACGGCTGAAGAAAGAGCTGCGGGTCAAGCTGGAACTGGCCAAGTTTCTGCAGGACACCATCGAGGA
AATGGCCCTGAAGAACAAGGCCGCCAAGGGCAACGCCACCAAGGACTTCTCTGCATTCTTTCAGAAGATC
AGAGAGACAGGCGAGAGGCCCAGCAACGAGGAAATCATGAGGTTCAGCAAGCTGTTCGAGGATGAGCTGA
CCCTGGACAACCTGACCAGGCCTCAACTGGTGGCTCTGTGCAAGCTGCTCGAACTGCAGTCTATCGGGAC
CAACAACTTCCTGAGATTCCAGCTGACCATGAGGCTGCGGAGCATCAAGGCCGACGACAAGCTGATCTCT
GAGGAAGGCGTGGACTCCCTGACCGTCAAAGAACTGCAGGCCGCCTGTAGAGCCAGGGGCATGAGAGCTT
TGGGAGTGACCGAGGACAGACTGAAGGGCCAGCTGAAACAGTGGCTGGACCTGCACCTGTACCACGAGAT
CCCTACCAGCCTGCTGATCCTGTCCAGGGCCATGTACCTGCCAGATACACTGAGCCCTGCCGACCAGCTG
AAGTCTACCCTGCAGACACTGCCTGAGATCGTGGCCAAAGAGGCCCAAGTCAAGGCCGCTGAAGTGGAAG
GCGAACAGGTGGACAACAAGGCCAAACTGGAAGCCACACTGCAAGAGGAAGCCGCCATCCAGCAAGAGCA
CCTGGAAGAACTGAAGAGAGCCGCCGAGACAGCCAAGGACATTCAGCCAGAAGTGGCCGAGGCTACCGTT
CCTGGTAGACCTGGTGCTGAGCTGCAGCCCAAGATGGTGGATGTGATCCCTCCTAGCGAGATCCTGAAGG
ATACAGCCCCTGTGCTGGAAGGCCTGAAGGGCGAAGAGATCACCAAAGAAGAGATCGACATCCTGAGCGA
CGCCTGCTCCAAGCTGAAAGAGCAGAAAAAGAGCCTGACGAAAGAGAAAGAGGAATTGGAGCTGTTGAAA
GAGGACGTCCAGGACTACAGCGAGGACCTGCAAGAGATCAAGAAAGAACTGAGCAAGACCGGCGACGAGA
AGTACATCGAAGAGAGCACCGCCTCCAAGAGGCTGTCCAAGAGGGTCCAGCAGATGATCGGCCAGATCGA
CGGCCTGATCACCCAGCTGGAAACCACACAGCAGAACGGCAAGCTGGACCCAGCTGCTGCTAGTTCTCCT
ACTGGCGAGAGCGTGATCAGCGTGGACGAACTGATCAGCGCCATGAAGCAGATCAAGCACATCCCCGAGC
ACAAACTGATCTCCCTGACAAGCGCCCTGGCTGAGAACAAGGCCGGCAACATCAACATCGACGACCTGGT
CAAAGTGATCGACCTCGTGAACAAAGAAGATGTGCAGATCAGCACTACCCAGGTGGCCGAAATCGTGGCT
ACCCTGGAAAAAGAGGAAAAGGTCGAGGAAAAAGAAAAGGCTAAAGAGAAGGCCGAGAAAGAAGCTGCCG
AAGTCAAGAACGGACGACCGGTATAAAGATCTGAATTCGATATCTGAAATCTCGAGTCTAGAGATATCAA
GCTTATCGATAATCAACCTCTGGATTACAAAATTTGTGAAAGATTGACTGGTATTCTTAACTATGTTGCT
CCTTTTACGCTATGTGGATACGCTGCTTTAATGCCTTTGTATCATGCTATTGCTTCCCGTATGGCTTTCA
TTTTCTCCTCCTTGTATAAATCCTGGTTGCTGTCTCTTTATGAGGAGTTGTGGCCCGTTGTCAGGCAACG
TGGCGTGGTGTGCACTGTGTTTGCTGACGCAACCCCCACTGGTTGGGGCATTGCCACCACCTGTCAGCTC
CTTTCCGGGACTTTCGCTTTCCCCCTCCCTATTGCCACGGCGGAACTCATCGCCGCCTGCCTTGCCCGCT
GCTGGACAGGGGCTCGGCTGTTGGGCACTGACAATTCCGTGGTGTTGTCGGGGAAATCATCGTCCTTTCC
TTGGCTGCTCGCCTGTGTTGCCACCTGGATTCTGCGCGGGACGTCCTTCTGCTACGTCCCTTCGGCCCTC
AATCCAGCGGACCTTCCTTCCCGCGGCCTGCTGCCGGCTCTGCGGCCTCTTCCGCGTCTTCGCCTTCGCC
CTCAGACGAGTCGGATCTCCCTTTGGGCCGCCTCCCCGCATCGATACCGTCGACCTCGAGACCTAGAAAA
ACATGGAGCAATCACAAGTAGCAATACAGCAGCTACCAATGCTGATTGTGCCTGGCTAGAAGCACAAGAG
GAGGAGGAGGTGGGTTTTCCAGTCACACCTCAGGTACCTTTAAGACCAATGACTTACAAGGCAGCTGTAG
ATCTTAGCCACTTTTTAAAAGAAAAGGGGGGACTGGAAGGGCTAATTCACTCCCAACGAAGACAAGATAT
CCTTGATCTGTGGATCTACCACACACAAGGCTACTTCCCTGATTGGCAGAACTACACACCAGGGCCAGGG
ATCAGATATCCACTGACCTTTGGATGGTGCTACAAGCTAGTACCAGTTGAGCAAGAGAAGGTAGAAGAAG
CCAATGAAGGAGAGAACACCCGCTTGTTACACCCTGTGAGCCTGCATGGGATGGATGACCCGGAGAGAGA
AGTATTAGAGTGGAGGTTTGACAGCCGCCTAGCATTTCATCACATGGCCCGAGAGCTGCATCCGGACTGT
ACTGGGTCTCTCTGGTTAGACCAGATCTGAGCCTGGGAGCTCTCTGGCTAACTAGGGAACCCACTGCTTA
AGCCTCAATAAAGCTTGCCTTGAGTGCTTCAAGTAGTGTGTGCCCGTCTGTTGTGTGACTCTGGTAACTA
GAGATCCCTCAGACCCTTTTAGTCAGTGTGGAAAATCTCTAGCAGGGCCCGTTTAAACCCGCTGATCAGC
CTCGACTGTGCCTTCTAGTTGCCAGCCATCTGTTGTTTGCCCCTCCCCCGTGCCTTCCTTGACCCTGGAA
GGTGCCACTCCCACTGTCCTTTCCTAATAAAATGAGGAAATTGCATCGCATTGTCTGAGTAGGTGTCATT
CTATTCTGGGGGGTGGGGTTGGGCAGGACAGCAAGGGGGAGGATTGGGAAGACAATAGCAGGCATGCTGG
GGATGCGGTGGGCTCTATGGCTTCTGAGGCGGAAAGAACCAGCTGGGGCTCTAGGGGGTATCCCC
[124 nt withheld, positions 6296-6419]
C
[91 nt withheld, positions 6421-6511]
A
[49 nt withheld, positions 6513-6561]
CCTTTGACGTTGGAGTCCACGTTCTTT
[37 nt withheld, positions 6589-6625]
ACCCTATCTCGGTCTATTCTTTTGATTTATAAGGGATTTTGCCGATTTCGGCCTATTGGTTAAAAAATGA
GCTGATTTAACAAAAATTTAACGCGAATTAATTCTGTGGAATGTGTGTCAGTTAGGGTGTGGAAAGTCCC
CAGGCTCCCCAGCAGGCAGAAGTATGCAAAGCATGCATCTCAATTAGTCAGCAACCAGGTGTGGAAAGTC
CCCAGGCTCCCCAGCAGGCAGAAGTATGCAAAGCATGCATCTCAATTAGTCAGCAACCATAGTCCCGCCC
CTAACTCCGCCCATCCCGCCCCTAACTCCGCCCAGTTCCGCCCATTCTCCGCCCCATGGCTGACTAATTT
TTTTTATTTATGCAGAGGCCGAGGCCGCCTCTGCCTCTGAGCTATTCCAGAAGTAGTGAGGAGGCTTTTT
TGGAGGCCTAGGCTTTTGCAAAAAGCTCCCGGGAGCTTGTATATCCATTTTCGGATCTGATCAGCACGTG
TTGACAATTAATCATCGGCATAGTATATCGGCATAGTATAATACGACAAGGTGAGGAACTAAACCATGGC
CAAGTTGACCAGTGCCGTTCCGGTGCTCACCGCGCGCGACGTCGCCGGAGCGGTCGAGTTCTGGACCGAC
CGGCTCGGGTTCTCCCGGGACTTCGTGGAGGACGACTTCGCCGGTGTGGTCCGGGACGACGTGACCCTGT
TCATCAGCGCGGTCCAGGACCAGGTGGTGCCGGACAACACCCTGGCCTGGGTGTGGGTGCGCGGCCTGGA
CGAGCTGTACGCCGAGTGGTCGGAGGTCGTGTCCACGAACTTCCGGGACGCCTCCGGGCCGGCCATGACC
GAGATCGGCGAGCAGCCGTGGGGGCGGGAGTTCGCCCTGCGCGACCCGGCCGGCAACTGCGTGCACTTCG
TGGCCGAGGAGCAGGACTGACACGTGCTACGAGATTTCGATTCCACCGCCGCCTTCTATGAAAGGTTGGG
CTTCGGAATCGTTTTCCGGGACGCCGGCTGGATGATCCTCCAGCGCGGGGATCTCATGCTGGAGTTCTTC
GCCCACCCCAACTTGTTTATTGCAGCTTATAATGGTTACAAATAAAGCAATAGCATCACAAATTTCACAA
ATAAAGCATTTTTTTCACTGCATTCTAGTTGTGGTTTGTCCAAACTCATCAATGTATCTTATCATGTCTG
TATACCGTCGACCTCTAGCTAGAGCTTGGCGTAATCATGGTCATAGCTGTTTCCTGTGTGAAATTGTTAT
CCGCTCACAATTCCACACAACATACGAGCCGGAAGCATAAAGTGTAAAGCCTGGGGTGCCTAATGAGTGA
GCTAACTCACATTAATTGCGTTGCGCTCACTGCCCGCTTTCCAGTCGGGAAACCTGTCGTGCCAGCTGCA
TTAATGAATCGGCCAACGCGCGGGGAGAGGCGGTTTGCGTATTGGGCGCTCTTCCGCTTCCTCGCTCACT
GACTCGCTGCGCTCGGTCGTTCGGCTGCGGCGAGCGGTATCAGCTCACTCAAAGGCGGTAATACGGTTAT
CCACAGAATCAGGGGATAACGCAGGAAAGAACATGTGAGCAAAAGGCCAGCAAAAGGCCAGGAACCGTAA
AAAGGCCGCGTTGCTGGCGTTTTTCCATAGGCTCCGCCCCCCTGACGAGCATCACAAAAATCGACGCTCA
AGTCAGAGGTGGCGAAACCCGACAGGACTATAAAGATACCAGGCGTTTCCCCCTGGAAGCTCCCTCGTGC
GCTCTCCTGTTCCGACCCTGCCGCTTACCGGATACCTGTCCGCCTTTCTCCCTTCGGGAAGCGTGGCGCT
TTCTCATAGCTCACGCTGTAGGTATCTCAGTTCGGTGTAGGTCGTTCGCTCCAAGCTGGGCTGTGTGCAC
GAACCCCCCGTTCAGCCCGACCGCTGCGCCTTATCCGGTAACTATCGTCTTGAGTCCAACCCGGTAAGAC
ACGACTTATCGCCACTGGCAGCAGCCACTGGTAACAGGATTAGCAGAGCGAGGTATGTAGGCGGTGCTAC
AGAGTTCTTGAAGTGGTGGCCTAACTACGGCTACACTAGAAGAACAGTATTTGGTATCTGCGCTCTGCTG
AAGCCAGTTACCTTCGGAAAAAGAGTTGGTAGCTCTTGATCCGGCAAACAAACCACCGCTGGTAGCGGTG
GTTTTTTTGTTTGCAAGCAGCAGATTACGCGCAGAAAAAAAGGATCTCAAGAAGATCCTTTGATCTTTTC
TACGGGGTCTGACGCTCAGTGGAACGAAAACTCACGTTAAGGGATTTTGGTCATGAGATTATCAAAAAGG
ATCTTCACCTAGATCCTTTTAAATTAAAAATGAAGTTTTAAATCAATCTAAAGTATATATGAGTAAACTT
GGTCTGACAGTTACCAATGCTTAATCAGTGAGGCACCTATCTCAGCGATCTGTCTATTTCGTTCATCCAT
AGTTGCCTGACTCCCCGTCGTGTAGATAACTACGATACGGGAGGGCTTACCATCTGGCCCCAGTGCTGCA
ATGATACCGCGAGACCCACGCTCACCGGCTCCAGATTTATCAGCAATAAACCAGCCAGCCGGAAGGGCCG
AGCGCAGAAGTGGTCCTGCAACTTTATCCGCCTCCATCCAGTCTATTAATTGTTGCCGGGAAGCTAGAGT
AAGTAGTTCGCCAGTTAATAGTTTGCGCAACGTTGTTGCCATTGCTACAGGCATCGTGGTGTCACGCTCG
TCGTTTGGTATGGCTTCATTCAGCTCCGGTTCCCAACGATCAAGGCGAGTTACATGATCCCCCATGTTGT
GCAAAAAAGCGGTTAGCTCCTTCGGTCCTCCGATCGTTGTCAGAAGTAAGTTGGCCGCAGTGTTATCACT
CATGGTTATGGCAGCACTGCATAATTCTCTTACTGTCATGCCATCCGTAAGATGCTTTTCTGTGACTGGT
GAGTACTCAACCAAGTCATTCTGAGAATAGTGTATGCGGCGACCGAGTTGCTCTTGCCCGGCGTCAATAC
GGGATAATACCGCGCCACATAGCAGAACTTTAAAAGTGCTCATCATTGGAAAACGTTCTTCGGGGCGAAA
ACTCTCAAGGATCTTACCGCTGTTGAGATCCAGTTCGATGTAACCCACTCGTGCACCCAACTGATCTTCA
GCATCTTTTACTTTCACCAGCGTTTCTGGGTGAGCAAAAACAGGAAGGCAAAATGCCGCAAAAAAGGGAA
TAAGGGCGACACGGAAATGTTGAATACTCATACTCTTCCTTTTTCAATATTATTGAAGCATTTATCAGGG
TTATTGTCTCATGAGCGGATACATATTTGAATGTATTTAGAAAAATAAACAAATAGGGGTTCCGCGCACA
TTTCCCCGAAAAGTGCCACCTGACGTCGACGGATCGGGAGATCTCCCGATCCCCTATGGTGCACTCTCAG
TACAATCTGCTCTGATGCCGCATAGTTAAGCCAGTATCTGCTCCCTGCTTGTGTGTTGGAGGTCGCTGAG
TAGTGCGCGAGCAAAATTTAAGCTACAACAAGGCAAGGCTTGACCGACAATTGCATGAAGAATCTGCTTA
GGGTTAGGCGTTTTGCGCTGCTTCGCGATGTACGGGCCAGATATACGCGTTGACATTGATTATTGACTAG
TTATTAATAGTAATCAATTACGGGGTCATTAGTTCATAGCCCATATATGGAGTTCCGCGTTACATAACTT
ACGGTAAATGGCCCGCCTGGCTGACCGCCCAACGACCCCCGCCCATTGACGTCAATAATGACGTATGTTC
CCATAGTAACGCCAATAGGGACTTTCCATTGACGTCAATGGGTGGAGTATTTACGGTAAACTGCCCACTT
GGCAGTACATCAAGTGTATCATATGCCAAGTACGCCCCCTATTGACGTCAATGACGGTAAATGGCCCGCC
TGGCATTATGCCCAGTACATGACCTTATGGGACTTTCCTACTTGGCAGTACATCTACGTATTAGTCATCG
CTATTACCATGGTGATGCGGTTTTGGCAGTACATCAATGGGCGTGGATAGCGGTTTGACTCACGGGGATT
TCCAAGTCTCCACCCCATTGACGTCAATGGGAGTTTGTTTTGGCACCAAAATCAACGGGACTTTCCAAAA
TGTCGTAACAACTCCGCCCCATTGACGCAAATGGGCGGTAGGCGTGTACGGTGGGAGGTCTATATAAGCA
GCGCGTTTTGCCTGTACTGGGTCTCTCTGGTTAGACCAGATCTGAGCCTGGGAGCTCTCTGGCTAACTAG
GGAACCCACTGCTTAAGCCTCAATAAAGCTTGCCTTGAGTGCTTCAAGTAGTGTGTGCCCGTCTGTTGTG
TGACTCTGGTAACTAGAGATCCCTCAGACCCTTTTAGTCAGTGTGGAAAATCTCTAGCAGTGGCGCCCGA
ACAGGGACTTGAAAGCGAAAGGGAAACCAGAGGAGCTCTCTCGACGCAGGACTCGGCTTGCTGAAGCGCG
CACGGCAAGAGGCGAGGGGCGGCGACTGGTGAGTACGCCAAAAATTTTGACTAGCGGAGGCTAGAAGGAG
AGAGATGGGTGCGAGAGCGTCAGTATTAAGCGGGGGAGAATTAGATCGCGATGGGAAAAAATTCGGTTAA
GGCCAGGGGGAAAGAAAAAATATAAATTAAAACATATAGTATGGGCAAGCAGGGAGCTAGAACGATTCGC
AGTTAATCCTGGCCTGTTAGAAACATCAGAAGGCTGTAGACAAATACTGGGACAGCTACAACCATCCCTT
CAGACAGGATCAGAAGAACTTAGATCATTATATAATACAGTAGCAACCCTCTATTGTGTGCATCAAAGGA
TAGAGATAAAAGACACCAAGGAAGCTTTAGACAAGATAGAGGAAGAGCAAAACAAAAGTAAGACCACCGC
ACAGCAAGCGGCCGCTGATCTTCAGACCTGGAGGAGGAGATATGAGGGACAATTGGAGAAGTGAATTATA
TAAATATAAAGTAGTAAAAATTGAACCATTAGGAGTAGCACCCACCAAGGCAAAGAGAAGAGTGGTGCAG
AGAGAAAAAAGAGCAGTGGGAATAGGAGCTTTGTTCCTTGGGTTCTTGGGAGCAGCAGGAAGCACTATGG
GCGCAGCGTCAATGACGCTGACGGTACAGGCCAGACAATTATTGTCTGGTATAGTGCAGCAGCAGAACAA
TTTGCTGAGGGCTATTGAGGCGCAACAGCATCTGTTGCAACTCACAGTCTGGGGCATCAAGCAGCTCCAG
GCAAGAATCCTGGCTGTGGAAAGATACCTAAAGGATCAACAGCTCCTGGGGATTTGGGGTTGCTCTGGAA
AACTCATTTGCACCACTGCTGTGCCTTGGAATGCTAGTTGGAGTAATAAATCTCTGGAACAGATTTGGAA
TCACACGACCTGGATGGAGTGGGACAGAGAAATTAACAATTACACAAGCTTAATACACTCCTTAATTGAA
GAATCGCAAAACCAGCAAGAAAAGAATGAACAAGAATTATTGGAATTAGATAAATGGGCAAGTTTGTGGA
ATTGGTTTAACATAACAAATTGGCTGTGGTATATAAAATTATTCATAATGATAGTAGGAGGCTTGGTAGG
TTTAAGAATAGTTTTTGCTGTACTTTCTATAGTGAATAGAGTTAGGCAGGGATATTCACCATTATCGTTT
CAGACCCACCTCCCAACCCCGAGGGGACCCGACAGGCCCGAAGGAATAGAAGAAGAAGGTGGAGAGAGAG
ACAGAGACAGATCCATTCGATTAGTGAACGGATCGGCACTGCGTGCGCCAATTCTGCAGACAAATGGCAG
TATTCATCCACAATTTTAAAAGAAAAGGGGGGATTGGGGGGTACAGTGCAGGGGAAAGAATAGTAGACAT
AATAGCAACAGACATACAAACTAAAGAATTACAAAAACAAATTACAAAAATTCAAAATTTTCGGGTTTAT
TACAGGGACAGCAGAGATCCAGTTTGGTTAATTAACATTATGGCCTTAGGTCACTTCATCTCCATGGGGT
TCTTCTTCTGATTTTCTAGAAAATGAGATGGGGGTGCAGAGAGCTTCCTCAGTGACCTGCCCAGGGTCAC
ATCAGAAATGTCAGAGCTAGAACTTGAACTCAGATTACTAATCTTAAATTCCATGCCTTGGGGGCATGCA
AGTACGATATACAGAAGGAGTGAACTCATTAGGGCAGATGACCAATGAGTTTAGGAAAGAAGAGTCCAGG
GCAGGGTACATCTACACCACCCGCCCAGCCCTGGGTGAGTCCAGCCACGTTCACCTCATTATAGTTGCCT
CTCTCCAGTCCTACCTTGACGGGAAGCACAAGCAGAAACTGGGACAGGAGCCCCAGGAGACCAAATCTTC
ATGGTCCCTCTGGGAGGATGGGTGGGGAGAGCTGTGGCAGAGGCCTCAGGAGGGGCCCTGCTGCTCAGTG
GTGACAGATAGGGGTGAGAAAGCAGACAGAGTCATTCCGTCAGCATTCTGGGTCTGTTTGGTACTTCTTC
TCACGCTAAGGTGGCGGTGTGATATGCACAATGGCTAAAAAGCAGGGAGAGCTGGAAAGAAACAAGGACA
GAGACAGAGGCCAAGTCAACCAGACCAATTCCCAGAGGAAGCAAAGAAACCATTACAGAGACTACAAGGG
GGAAGGGAAGGAGAGATGAATTAGCTTCCCCTGTAAACCTTAGAACCCAGCTGTTGCCAGGGCAACGGGG
CAATACCTGTCTCTTCAGAGGAGATGAAGTTGCCAGGGTAACTACATCCTGTCTTTCTCAAGGACCATCC
CAGAATGTGGCACCCACTAGCCGTTACCATAGCAACTGCCTCTTTGCCCCACTTAATCCCATCCCGTCTG
TTAAAAGGGCCCTATAGTTGGAGGTGGGGGAGGTAGGAAGAGCGATGATCACTTGTGGACTAAGTTTGTT
CGCATCCCCTTCTCCAACCCCCTCAGTACATCACCCTGGGGGAACAGGGTCCACTTGCTCCTGGGCCCAC
ACAGTCCTGCAGTATTGTGTATATAAGGCCAGGGCAAAGAGGAGCAGGTTTTAAAGTGAAAGGCAGGCAG
GTGTTGGGGAGGCAGTTACCGGGGCAACGGGAACAGGGCGTTTCGGAGGTGGTTGCCATGGGGACCTGGA
TGCTGACGAAGGCTCGCGAGGCTGTGAGCAGCCACAGTGCCCTGCTCAGAAGCCCCAAGCTCGTCAGTCA
AGCCGGTTCTCCGTTTGCACTCAGGAGCACGGGCAGGCGAGTGGCCCCTAGTTCTGGGGGCAGCGGGGGA
TCC
Features (pLannotate 1.2.2; 33 found; start..end, strand, type, name):
     13..99      +  CDS            COX8A (fragment): COX8A_HUMAN - Also known as COX8, COX8L. Experimental evidence at protein level: Swiss-Prot protein existence level 1. Component of the cytochrome c oxidase, the last enzyme in the mitochondrial electron transport chain which drives oxidative phosphorylation. The respiratory chain contains 3 multisubunit complexes succinate dehydrogenase (complex II, CII), ubiquinol- cytochrome c oxidoreductase (cytochrome b-c1 complex, complex III, CIII) and cytochrome c oxidase (complex IV, CIV), that cooperate to transfer electrons derived from NADH and succinate to molecular oxygen, creating an electrochem
    427..1773    +  CDS            GCaMP2: GCaMP2 is a basic (constitutively fluorescent) green fluorescent protein published in 2006, derived from Aequorea victoria.
   1927..2389    +  misc_feature   IRES: internal ribosome entry site (IRES) of the encephalomyocarditis virus (EMCV)
   2415..4631    +  CDS            Letm1: LETM1_RAT - Experimental evidence at protein level: Swiss-Prot protein existence level 1. Mitochondrial proton/calcium antiporter that mediates proton- dependent calcium efflux from mitochondrion (By similarity). Crucial for the maintenance of mitochondrial tubular networks and for the assembly of the supercomplexes of the respiratory chain (By similarity). Required for the maintenance of the tubular shape and cristae organization (By similarity). In contrast to SLC8B1/NCLX, does not constitute the major factor for mitochondrial calcium extrusion (By similarity). From Rattus norvegicus (Rat).
   4683..4701    +  misc_feature   MCS (fragment): pBluescript multiple cloning site
   4701..5289    +  misc_feature   WPRE: woodchuck hepatitis virus posttranscriptional regulatory element
   5226..5807    +  CDS            nef (fragment): NEF_HV1H2 - Experimental evidence at protein level: Swiss-Prot protein existence level 1. Extracellular Nef protein targets CD4(+) T-lymphocytes for apoptosis by interacting with CXCR4 surface receptors. From Human immunodeficiency virus type 1 group M subtype B (isolate HXB2) (HIV-1).
   5814..5994    +  LTR            5' LTR (truncated): truncated 5' long terminal repeat (LTR) from HIV-1
   6026..6137    +  polyA_signal   bGH poly(A) signal: bovine growth hormone polyadenylation signal
   6254..6275    +  promoter       SV40 promoter (fragment): SV40 enhancer and early promoter
   6296..6724    +  rep_origin     f1 ori (sequence partly withheld): f1 bacteriophage origin of replication; arrow indicates direction of (+) strand synthesis
   6738..7067    +  promoter       SV40 promoter: SV40 enhancer and early promoter
   7115..7162    +  promoter       EM7 promoter: synthetic bacterial promoter&nbsp
   7181..7555    +  CDS            BleoR: antibiotic-binding protein; Sh ble from Streptoalloteichus hindustanus; confers resistance to bleomycin, phleomycin, and Zeocin™
   7565..7690    +  CDS            ble (fragment): BLE_KLEPN - Experimental evidence at protein level: Swiss-Prot protein existence level 1. Binding protein with a strong affinity to the bleomycin family of antibiotics. Binds to CL990; an antimitotic-antibiotic compound. From Klebsiella pneumoniae.
   7685..7806    +  polyA_signal   SV40 poly(A) signal: SV40 polyadenylation signal
   7877..7899    -  protein_bind   lac operator (fragment): The lac repressor binds to the lac operator to inhibit transcription in E. coli. This inhibition can be relieved by adding lactose or isopropyl-β-D-thiogalactopyranoside (IPTG). lac repressor encoded by lacI
   7903..7933    -  promoter       lac promoter: promoter for the E. coli lac operon
   7948..7969    -  protein_bind   CAP binding site: CAP binding activates transcription in the presence of cAMP. E. coli catabolite activator protein
   7982..8074    -  CDS            lacI (fragment): lac repressor; lacI; The lac repressor binds to the lac operator to inhibit transcription in E. coli. This inhibition can be relieved by adding lactose or isopropyl-β-D-thiogalactopyranoside (IPTG).
   8257..8845    -  rep_origin     ori: high-copy-number ColE1/pMB1/pBR322/pUC origin of replication
   9016..9876    -  CDS            AmpR: β-lactamase; bla; confers resistance to ampicillin, carbenicillin, and related antibiotics
   9877..9981    -  promoter       AmpR promoter: bla
  10040..10092   -  misc_feature   bom (fragment): basis of mobility region from pBR322
  10247..10626   +  enhancer       CMV enhancer: human cytomegalovirus immediate early enhancer
  10627..10826   +  promoter       CMV promoter: human cytomegalovirus (CMV) immediate early promoter
  10844..11024   +  LTR            5' LTR (truncated): truncated 5' long terminal repeat (LTR) from HIV-1
  11071..11196   +  misc_feature   HIV-1 Ψ: packaging signal of human immunodeficiency virus type 1
  11180..11543   +  CDS            HIV-1 gag (fragment): gag protein from human immunodeficiency virus 1; gag
  11689..11922   +  misc_feature   RRE: The Rev response element (RRE) of HIV-1 allows for Rev-dependent mRNA export from the nucleus to the cytoplasm.
  12299..12399   +  CDS            Rev (fragment): human immunodeficiency virus 1 (HIV-1) Rev protein; rev; enhances nuclear export of unspliced and incompletely spliced viral mRNAs
  12449..12566   +  misc_feature   cPPT/CTS: central polypurine tract and central termination sequence of HIV-1
  12611..13899   +  promoter       CaMKII promoter: promoter for the mouse calcium/calmodulin-dependent kinase II α subunit
