[The description below was written by a language model from this plasmid's Addgene catalogue record and pLannotate feature annotations shown in this document.]
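Description:
CamKII-mito4x-GCaMP6f-IRES2-rat-Letm1-ΔEFhand is a roughly 13.9 kb HIV-1-based lentiviral transfer plasmid for mammalian expression. It is designed to co-express a mitochondrial calcium sensor and a mutant mitochondrial ion exchanger in neurons. It is propagated in E. coli through a high-copy ColE1/pUC origin with ampicillin selection (AmpR), and the record lists a recombination-tolerant strain, as is usual for LTR-containing vectors. The backbone also carries an f1 origin and an SV40/EM7-driven BleoR cassette, which could provide Zeocin selection in mammalian or bacterial cells. The viral portion has a third-generation layout. A CMV enhancer/promoter is fused to a truncated 5' LTR and drives genomic RNA production in packaging cells. It is followed by the Ψ packaging signal with a gag fragment, the RRE for Rev-dependent export, and the cPPT/CTS. A WPRE sits downstream of the payload, ahead of a truncated 3' LTR and a bGH polyadenylation signal.

The payload is transcribed from a mouse CaMKIIα promoter, which favours expression in excitatory neurons. The first cistron is GCaMP6f carrying a mitochondrial matrix targeting signal derived from COX8A. The construct name indicates four tandem copies, although the annotation detects only one COX8A fragment and labels the sensor generically as a GCaMP family member. An EMCV-type IRES then permits cap-independent translation of rat Letm1 bearing D676A and D680A substitutions that disrupt its calcium-binding EF-hand. Because both proteins come from a single transcript, cells reporting mitochondrial calcium also express the mutant. This suits experiments testing whether the EF-hand of Letm1 is needed for mitochondrial calcium efflux in neurons, the topic of the associated study on neuronal metabolism and memory.
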