Addgene plasmid #212662: CamKII-mito4x- GCaMP6f-IRES2-rat-Letm1-ΔEFhand
Purpose: Expresses under a CamKII promoter: mito4x-GCaMP6f and rat-Letm1 with mutations in its EF-hand
Depositing lab: Jaime de Juan-Sanz. Depositing organization: Institut du Cerveau et de la Moelle Epiniere, Hôpital Pitié Salpêtrière. Publication: Mitochondrial Ca(2+) efflux controls neuronal metabolism and long-term memory across species. Amrapali Vishwanath A, Comyn T, Mira RG, Brossier C, Pascual-Caro C, Faour M, Boumendil K, Chintaluri C, Ramon-Duaso C, Fan R, Ghosh K, Farrants H, Berwick JP, Sivakumar R, Lopez-Manzaneda M, Schreiter ER, Preat T, Vogels TP, Rangaraju V, Busquets-Garcia A, Placais PY, Pavlowsky A, de Juan-Sanz J. Nat Metab. 2026 Feb 11. doi: 10.1038/s42255-026-01451-w. PubMed 41673453.
Backbone
  Vector backbone: CamKII
  Vector type: Mammalian Expression, Lentiviral
Growth in bacteria
  Bacterial resistance: Ampicillin, 100 μg/mL
  Growth temperature: 37°C
  Growth strain: NEB Stable
  Copy number: High Copy
Gene/Insert 1
  Gene/Insert name: mito-4x-GCaMP6f
Gene/Insert 2
  Gene/Insert name: Letm1 EF-hand mutant
  Species: R. norvegicus (rat)
  Mutation: D676A, D680A
  Entrez Gene: Letm1 (a.k.a. KHE)
Terms and licenses: Academic/Nonprofit Terms; Industry Terms: Not Available to Industry
How to cite: CamKII-mito4x- GCaMP6f-IRES2-rat-Letm1-ΔEFhand was a gift from Jaime de Juan-Sanz (Addgene plasmid # 212662 ; http://n2t.net/addgene:212662 ; RRID:Addgene_212662)
